>Addgene plasmid #44647 | pFA6a-link-yECFP-Hygro | depositor full sequence | sequence record 61116 | pFA6a-link-yECFP-Hygro sequence 5116 bps
CGAATTCATCGATGATATCAGATCCACTAGTGGCCTATGCGGCCGCGGATCTGCCGGTCTCCCTATAGTG
AGTCGTATTAATTTCGATAAGCCAGGTTAACCTGCATTAATGAATCGGCCAACGCGCGGGGAGAGGCGGT
TTGCGTATTGGGCGCTCTTCCGCTTCCTCGCTCACTGACTCGCTGCGCTCGGTCGTTCGGCTGCGGCGAG
CGGTATCAGCTCACTCAAAGGCGGTAATACGGTTATCCACAGAATCAGGGGATAACGCAGGAAAGAACAT
GTGAGCAAAAGGCCAGCAAAAGGCCAGGAACCGTAAAAAGGCCGCGTTGCTGGCGTTTTTCCATAGGCTC
CGCCCCCCTGACGAGCATCACAAAAATCGACGCTCAAGTCAGAGGTGGCGAAACCCGACAGGACTATAAA
GATACCAGGCGTTTCCCCCTGGAAGCTCCCTCGTGCGCTCTCCTGTTCCGACCCTGCCGCTTACCGGATA
CCTGTCCGCCTTTCTCCCTTCGGGAAGCGTGGCGCTTTCTCAATGCTCACGCTGTAGGTATCTCAGTTCG
GTGTAGGTCGTTCGCTCCAAGCTGGGCTGTGTGCACGAACCCCCCGTTCAGCCCGACCGCTGCGCCTTAT
CCGGTAACTATCGTCTTGAGTCCAACCCGGTAAGACACGACTTATCGCCACTGGCAGCAGCCACTGGTAA
CAGGATTAGCAGAGCGAGGTATGTAGGCGGTGCTACAGAGTTCTTGAAGTGGTGGCCTAACTACGGCTAC
ACTAGAAGGACAGTATTTGGTATCTGCGCTCTGCTGAAGCCAGTTACCTTCGGAAAAAGAGTTGGTAGCT
CTTGATCCGGCAAACAAACCACCGCTGGTAGCGGTGGTTTTTTTGTTTGCAAGCAGCAGATTACGCGCAG
AAAAAAAGGATCTCAAGAAGATCCTTTGATCTTTTCTACGGGGTCTGACGCTCAGTGGAACGAAAACTCA
CGTTAAGGGATTTTGGTCATGAGATTATCAAAAAGGATCTTCACCTAGATCCTTTTAAATTAAAAATGAA
GTTTTAAATCAATCTAAAGTATATATGAGTAAACTTGGTCTGACAGTTACCAATGCTTAATCAGTGAGGC
ACCTATCTCAGCGATCTGTCTATTTCGTTCATCCATAGTTGCCTGACTCCCCGTCGTGTAGATAACTACG
ATACGGGAGGGCTTACCATCTGGCCCCAGTGCTGCAATGATACCGCGAGACCCACGCTCACCGGCTCCAG
ATTTATCAGCAATAAACCAGCCAGCCGGAAGGGCCGAGCGCAGAAGTGGTCCTGCAACTTTATCCGCCTC
CATCCAGTCTATTAATTGTTGCCGGGAAGCTAGAGTAAGTAGTTCGCCAGTTAATAGTTTGCGCAACGTT
GTTGCCATTGCTACAGGCATCGTGGTGTCACGCTCGTCGTTTGGTATGGCTTCATTCAGCTCCGGTTCCC
AACGATCAAGGCGAGTTACATGATCCCCCATGTTGTGCAAAAAAGCGGTTAGCTCCTTCGGTCCTCCGAT
CGTTGTCAGAAGTAAGTTGGCCGCAGTGTTATCACTCATGGTTATGGCAGCACTGCATAATTCTCTTACT
GTCATGCCATCCGTAAGATGCTTTTCTGTGACTGGTGAGTACTCAACCAAGTCATTCTGAGAATAGTGTA
TGCGGCGACCGAGTTGCTCTTGCCCGGCGTCAATACGGGATAATACCGCGCCACATAGCAGAACTTTAAA
AGTGCTCATCATTGGAAAACGTTCTTCGGGGCGAAAACTCTCAAGGATCTTACCGCTGTTGAGATCCAGT
TCGATGTAACCCACTCGTGCACCCAACTGATCTTCAGCATCTTTTACTTTCACCAGCGTTTCTGGGTGAG
CAAAAACAGGAAGGCAAAATGCCGCAAAAAAGGGAATAAGGGCGACACGGAAATGTTGAATACTCATACT
CTTCCTTTTTCAATATTATTGAAGCATTTATCAGGGTTATTGTCTCATGAGCGGATACATATTTGAATGT
ATTTAGAAAAATAAACAAATAGGGGTTCCGCGCACATTTCCCCGAAAAGTGCCACCTGACGTCTAAGAAA
CCATTATTATCATGACATTAACCTATAAAAATAGGCGTATCACGAGGCCCTTTCGTCTCGCGCGTTTCGG
TGATGACGGTGAAAACCTCTGACACATGCAGCTCCCGGAGACGGTCACAGCTTGTCTGTAAGCGGATGCC
GGGAGCAGACAAGCCCGTCAGGGCGCGTCAGCGGGTGTTGGCGGGTGTCGGGGCTGGCTTAACTATGCGG
CATCAGAGCAGATTGTACTGAGAGTGCACCATATGGACATATTGTCGTTAGAACGCGGCTACAATTAATA
CATAACCTTATGTATCATACACATACGATTTAGGTGACACTATAGAACGCGGCCGCCAGCTGAAGCTTCG
TACGCTGCAGGTCGACGGATCGGTGACGGTGCTGGTTTAATTAACATGTCTAAAGGTGAAGAATTATTCA
CTGGTGTTGTCCCAATTTTGGTTGAATTAGATGGTGATGTTAATGGTCACAAATTTTCTGTCTCCGGTGA
AGGTGAAGGTGATGCTACTTACGGTAAATTGACCTTAAAATTTATTTGTACTACTGGTAAATTGCCAGTT
CCATGGCCAACCTTAGTCACTACTTTAACTTGGGGTGTTCAATGTTTTTCTAGATACCCAGATCATATGA
AACAACATGACTTTTTCAAGTCTGCCATGCCAGAAGGTTATGTTCAAGAAAGAACTATTTTTTTCAAAGA
TGACGGTAACTACAAGACCAGAGCTGAAGTCAAGTTTGAAGGTGATACCTTAGTTAATAGAATCGAATTA
AAAGGTATTGATTTTAAAGAAGATGGTAACATTTTAGGTCACAAATTGGAATACATTTATAACTCTCACA
ATGTTTACATCACTGCTGACAAACAAAAGAATGGTATCAAAGCTAACTTCAAAATTAGACACAACATTGA
AGATGGTTCTGTTCAATTAGCTGACCATTATCAACAAAATACTCCAATTGGTGATGGTCCAGTCTTGTTA
CCAGACAACCATTACTTATCCACTCAATCTGCCTTATCCAAAGATCCAAACGAAAAGAGAGACCACATGG
TCTTGTTAGAATTTGTTACTGCTGCTGGTATTACCCATGGTATGGATGAATTGTACAAATAAGGCGCGCC
ACTTCTAAATAAGCGAATTTCTTATGATTTATGATTTTTATTATTAAATAAGTTATAAAAAAAATAAGTG
TATACAAATTTTAAAGTGACTCTTAGGTTTTAAAACGAAAATTCTTATTCTTGAGTAACTCTTTCCTGTA
GGTCAGGTTGCTTTCTCAGGTATAGTATGAGGTCGCTCTTATTGACCACACCTCTACCGGCAGATCCGCT
AGGGATAACAGGGTAATATAGATCTGTTTAGCTTGCCTCGTCCCCGCCGGGTCACCCGGCCAGCGACATG
GAGGCCCAGAATACCCTCCTTGACAGTCTTGACGTGCGCAGCTCAGGGGCATGATGTGACTGTCGCCCGT
ACATTTAGCCCATACATCCCCATGTATAATCATTTGCATCCATACATTTTGATGGCCGCACGGCGCGAAG
CAAAAATTACGGCTCCTCGCTGCAGACCTGCGAGCAGGGAAACGCTCCCCTCACAGACGCGTTGAATTGT
CCCCACGCCGCGCCCCTGTAGAGAAATATAAAAGGTTAGGATTTGCCACTGAGGTTCTTCTTTCATATAC
TTCCTTTTAAAATCTTGCTAGGATACAGTTCTCACATCACATCCGAACATAAACAACCATGGGTAAAAAG
CCTGAACTCACCGCGACGTCTGTCGAGAAGTTTCTGATCGAAAAGTTCGACAGCGTCTCCGACCTGATGC
AGCTCTCGGAGGGCGAAGAATCTCGTGCTTTCAGCTTCGATGTAGGAGGGCGTGGATATGTCCTGCGGGT
AAATAGCTGCGCCGATGGTTTCTACAAAGATCGTTATGTTTATCGGCACTTTGCATCGGCCGCGCTCCCG
ATTCCGGAAGTGCTTGACATTGGGGAATTCAGCGAGAGCCTGACCTATTGCATCTCCCGCCGTGCACAGG
GTGTCACGTTGCAAGACCTGCCTGAAACCGAACTGCCCGCTGTTCTGCAGCCGGTCGCGGAGGCCATGGA
TGCGATCGCTGCGGCCGATCTTAGCCAGACGAGCGGGTTCGGCCCATTCGGACCGCAAGGAATCGGTCAA
TACACTACATGGCGTGATTTCATATGCGCGATTGCTGATCCCCATGTGTATCACTGGCAAACTGTGATGG
ACGACACCGTCAGTGCGTCCGTCGCGCAGGCTCTCGATGAGCTGATGCTTTGGGCCGAGGACTGCCCCGA
AGTCCGGCACCTCGTGCACGCGGATTTCGGCTCCAACAATGTCCTGACGGACAATGGCCGCATAACAGCG
GTCATTGACTGGAGCGAGGCGATGTTCGGGGATTCCCAATACGAGGTCGCCAACATCTTCTTCTGGAGGC
CGTGGTTGGCTTGTATGGAGCAGCAGACGCGCTACTTCGAGCGGAGGCATCCGGAGCTTGCAGGATCGCC
GCGGCTCCGGGCGTATATGCTCCGCATTGGTCTTGACCAACTCTATCAGAGCTTGGTTGACGGCAATTTC
GATGATGCAGCTTGGGCGCAGGGTCGATGCGACGCAATCGTCCGATCCGGAGCCGGGACTGTCGGGCGTA
CACAAATCGCCCGCAGAAGCGCGGCCGTCTGGACCGATGGCTGTGTAGAAGTACTCGCCGATAGTGGAAA
CCGACGCCCCAGCACTCGTCCGAGGGCAAAGGAATAATCAGTACTGACAATAAAAAGATTCTTGTTTTCA
AGAACTTGTCATTTGTATAGTTTTTTTATATTGTAGTTGTTCTATTTTAATCAAATGTTAGCGTGATTTA
TATTTTTTTTCGCCTCGACATCATCTGCCCAGATGCGAAGTTAAGTGCGCAGAAAGTAATATCATGCGTC
AATCGTATGTGAATGCTGGTCGCTATACTGCTGTCGATTCGATACTAACGCCGCCATCCAGTGTCGAAAA
CGAGCT
Features (pLannotate 1.2.2; 11 found; start..end, strand, type, name):
     62..80      -  promoter       T7 promoter: promoter for bacteriophage T7 RNA polymerase
    102..155     -  CDS            lacI (fragment): lac repressor; lacI; The lac repressor binds to the lac operator to inhibit transcription in E. coli. This inhibition can be relieved by adding lactose or isopropyl-β-D-thiogalactopyranoside (IPTG).
    338..926     -  rep_origin     ori: high-copy-number ColE1/pMB1/pBR322/pUC origin of replication
   1097..1957    -  CDS            AmpR: β-lactamase; bla; confers resistance to ampicillin, carbenicillin, and related antibiotics
   1958..2062    -  promoter       AmpR promoter: bla
   2157..2192    +  CDS            rop (fragment): Rop protein, which maintains plasmids at low copy number; rop
   2294..2345    +  misc_feature   bom (fragment): basis of mobility region from pBR322
   2408..2426    +  promoter       SP6 promoter: promoter for bacteriophage SP6 RNA polymerase
   2496..3212    +  CDS            yeGFP: yeast-enhanced green fluorescent protein codons optimized for translation in S. cerevisiae and C. albicans
   3233..3420    +  terminator     ADH1 terminator: S. cerevisiae ADH1; transcription terminator for the S. cerevisiae alcohol dehydrogenase 1 (ADH1) gene
   3495..5070    +  gene           hphMX6: yeast selectable marker conferring hygromycin resistance
