[The description below was written by a language model from this plasmid's Addgene catalogue record and pLannotate feature annotations shown in this document.]
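Description:
pFA6a-link-yECFP-Hygro is a 5,116 bp yeast tagging plasmid built on the pFA6a-link backbone, one of a series of optimized fluorescent protein cassettes for Saccharomyces cerevisiae. It is propagated in E. coli through a high-copy ColE1/pUC-type origin and selected with ampicillin via the AmpR (β-lactamase) gene and its native promoter. The feature table lists no yeast replication origin or centromere, which fits a plasmid that serves as a template or source of an integrating cassette rather than as an episome. Short fragments annotated as lacI, rop and bom appear to be backbone remnants, and T7 and SP6 phage promoters flank the cassette region.

The payload is a 717 bp yeast codon-optimized cyan fluorescent protein (yEmCFP/yECFP). The automated annotation labels this open reading frame as yeGFP, which most likely reflects the close sequence similarity between the cyan variant and yeast-enhanced GFP rather than a different insert. No yeast promoter is annotated upstream of the coding sequence. This, together with the "link" in the backbone name, suggests that the fluorescent protein is meant to be fused through a linker to the C-terminus of a chromosomal gene and expressed from that gene's own promoter. The record does not spell out this design. The reporter is followed by the S. cerevisiae ADH1 terminator, and then by the hphMX6 cassette, which confers hygromycin resistance for selecting yeast transformants. The construct is typically used to tag yeast proteins with CFP for localization or multicolour imaging. The hygromycin marker allows it to be combined with tags that carry other selection markers.
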