Addgene plasmid #44647: pFA6a-link-yECFP-Hygro
Depositing lab: Kurt Thorn. Depositing organization: Harvard University.
Backbone
  Vector backbone: pFA6a-link
  Vector type: Yeast Expression
  Selectable markers: Hygromycin
Growth in bacteria
  Bacterial resistance: Ampicillin, 100 μg/mL
  Growth temperature: 37°C
  Growth strain: DH5alpha
  Copy number: Unknown
Gene/Insert
  Gene/Insert name: yEmCFP (alt name: yeast codon optimized CFP)
  Insert size (bp): 717
Terms and licenses: Academic/Nonprofit Terms; Industry Terms: Not Available to Industry
Depositor comments: This vector is derived from the sequences published in “Optimized cassettes for fluorescent protein tagging in Saccharomyces cerevisiae.” Sheff MA, Thorn KS. Yeast. 2004 Jun;21(8):661-70.
How to cite: pFA6a-link-yECFP-Hygro was a gift from Kurt Thorn (Addgene plasmid # 44647 ; http://n2t.net/addgene:44647 ; RRID:Addgene_44647)
