>Addgene plasmid #44647 | pFA6a-link-yECFP-Hygro | addgene partial sequence | sequence record 63584 | SP6 5'-ATTTAGGTGACACTATAG-3'
GACGGATCGGTGACGGTGCTGGTTTAATTAACATGTCTAAAGGTGAAGAATTATTCACTGGTGTTGTCCC
AATTTTGGTTGAATTAGATGGTGATGTTAATGGTCACAAATTTTCTGTCTCCGGTGAAGGTGAAGGTGAT
GCTACTTACGGTAAATTGACCTTAAAATTTATTTGTACTACTGGTAAATTGCCAGTTCCATGGCCAACCT
TAGTCACTACTTTAACTTGGGGTGTTCAATGTTTTTCTAGATACCCAGATCATATGAAACAACATGACTT
TTTCAAGTCTGCCATGCCAGAAGGTTATGTTCAAGAAAGAACTATTTTTTTCAAAGATGACGGTAACTAC
AAGACCAGAGCTGAAGTCAAGTTTGAAGGTGATACCTTAGTTAATAGAATCGAATTAAAAGGTATTGATT
TTAAAGAAGATGGTAACATTTTAGGTCACAAATTGGAATACATTTATAACTCTCACAATGTTTACATCAC
TGCTGACAAACAAAAGAATGGTATCAAAGCTAACTTCAAAATTAGACACAACATTGAAGATGGTTCTGTT
CAATTAGCTGACCATTATCAACAAAATACTCCAATTGGTGATGGTCCAGTCTTGTTACCAGACAACCATT
ACTTATCCACTCAATCTGCCTTATCCAAAGATCCAAACGAAAAGAGAGACCACATGGTCTTGTTAGAATT
TGTTACTGCTGCTGGTATTACCCATGGTATTGATGAATTGTACAAATAAGGCGCGCCACTTCTAAATAAG
CGAATTTCTTATGATTTATGATTTTTATTA
