>Addgene plasmid #44647 | pFA6a-link-yECFP-Hygro | addgene partial sequence | sequence record 63601 | T7 5'-TAATACGACTCACTATAGGG-3'
GATCTGATATCATCGATGAATTCGAGCTCGTTTTCGACACTGGATGGCGGCGTTAGTATCGAATCGACAG
CAGTATAGCGACCAGCATTCACATACGATTGACGCATGATATTACTTTCTGCGCACTTAACTTCGCATCT
GGGCAGATGATGTCGAGGCGAAAAAAAATATAAATCACGCTAACATTTGATTAAAATAGAACAACTACAA
TATAAAAAAACTATACAAATGACAAGTTCTTGAAAACAAGAATCTTTTTATTGTCAGTACTGATTATTCC
TTTGCCCTCGGACGAGTGCTGGGGCGTCGGTTTCCACTATCGGCGAGTACTTCTACACAGCCATCGGTCC
AGACGGCCGCGCTTCTGCGGGCGATTTGTGTACGCCCGACAGTCCCGGCTCCGGATCGGACGATTGCGTC
GCATCGACCCTGCGCCCAAGCTGCATCATCGAAATTGCCGTCAACCAAGCTCTGATAGAGTTGGTCAAGA
CCAATGCGGAGCATATACGCCCGGAGCCGCGGCGATCCTGCAAGCTCCGGATGCCTCCGCTCGAAGTAGC
GCGTCTGCTGCTCCATACAAGCCAACCACGGCCTCCAGAAGAAGATGTTGGCGACCTCGTATTGGGAATC
CCCGAACATCGCCTCGCTCCAGTCAATGACCGCTGTTATGCGGCCATTGTCCGTCAGGACATTGTTGGAG
CCGAAATCCGCGTGCACGAGGTGCCGGACTTCGGGGCAGTCCTCGGCCCAAAGCATCAGCTCATCGAGAG
CCTGCGCGACGGACGCACTGACGGTGTCGTCCATCACAGTTTGCCAGTGATACACATGGG
